Addgene plasmid #141132: pC1-CMV-mito-DAAO
Purpose: Expresses DAAO with mitochondrial localization signal in mammalian cells
Depositing lab: Vsevolod Belousov.
Backbone
  Vector backbone: pC1
  Backbone size w/o insert (bp): 3952
  Total vector size (bp): 5248
  Vector type: Mammalian Expression
Growth in bacteria
  Bacterial resistance: Kanamycin, 50 μg/mL
  Growth temperature: 37°C
  Growth strain: DH5alpha
  Copy number: High Copy
Gene/Insert
  Gene/Insert name: mito-DAAO
  Species: Rhodotorula gracilis (yeast)
  Insert size (bp): 1296
  Mutation: deleted DAAO amino acids 367-368
  Promoter: CMV
  Tag / fusion protein: 2 mitochondrial localization signals (N terminal on insert); 7xHis (C terminal on insert)
  Cloning method: Restriction Enzyme; 5′ cloning site NheI (not destroyed); 3′ cloning site XbaI (not destroyed)
  Sequencing primers: 5′ CCA TTG ACG TCA ATG GGA GTT; 3′ CAA GTT AAC AAC AAC AAT TGC AT
Terms and licenses: Academic/Nonprofit Terms; Industry Terms: Not Available to Industry
How to cite: pC1-CMV-mito-DAAO was a gift from Vsevolod Belousov (Addgene plasmid # 141132 ; http://n2t.net/addgene:141132 ; RRID:Addgene_141132)
