[The description below was written by a language model from this plasmid's Addgene catalogue record and pLannotate feature annotations shown in this document.]
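Description:
pC1-CMV-mito-DAAO is a 5,248 bp mammalian expression plasmid built on the pC1 backbone. It expresses D-amino acid oxidase (DAAO) from the yeast Rhodotorula gracilis (Rhodosporidium toruloides), targeted to mitochondria. In bacteria it replicates from a high-copy ColE1/pUC-type origin and is selected with kanamycin. Resistance comes from a Tn5 NeoR/KanR aminoglycoside phosphotransferase gene placed behind tandem promoters, a bacterial bla promoter and the SV40 enhancer/early promoter, and followed by the HSV TK polyadenylation signal. The same marker can therefore support G418 selection in mammalian cells. An f1 origin is also present. The short annotated ble, bGH poly(A) and SV40 large T antigen fragments appear to be backbone remnants or homology hits rather than functional units.

The roughly 1.3 kb insert lies between NheI and XbaI sites. It is transcribed from the human CMV immediate early enhancer and promoter and terminated by the SV40 poly(A) signal. The open reading frame begins with two tandem copies of the mitochondrial presequence of human cytochrome c oxidase subunit VIII, which directs import into the mitochondrial matrix. The DAAO coding sequence follows, and the record notes that amino acids 367-368 are deleted. The catalogue also lists a C-terminal 7xHis tag, which the feature table does not annotate separately.

DAAO oxidises D-amino acids and produces hydrogen peroxide as a by-product. Such constructs are generally used as chemogenetic tools, where adding a D-amino acid substrate triggers peroxide generation in a chosen compartment, here the mitochondria. The record itself states only that the plasmid expresses mitochondrially localised DAAO in mammalian cells.
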