Features (pLannotate 1.2.2; 15 found; start..end, strand, type, name):
     61..364     +  enhancer       CMV enhancer: human cytomegalovirus immediate early enhancer
    365..568     +  promoter       CMV promoter: human cytomegalovirus (CMV) immediate early promoter
    597..671     +  CDS            COX8 presequence: mitochondrial presequence of human cytochrome c oxidase subunit VIII (Rizutto et al., 1989)
    691..764     +  CDS            COX8 presequence (fragment): mitochondrial presequence of human cytochrome c oxidase subunit VIII (Rizutto et al., 1989)
    798..1892    +  CDS            DAO1 (sequence partly withheld): OXDA_RHOTO - Experimental evidence at protein level: Swiss-Prot protein existence level 1. This enzyme can effectively convert cephalosporin C into 7- beta-(5-carboxy-5-oxopentanamido)-cephalosporinic acid. From Rhodosporidium toruloides (Yeast) (Rhodotorula gracilis).
   1930..2013    +  CDS            large T antigen (fragment): large T antigen from SV40 (simian virus 40)
   2036..2157    +  polyA_signal   SV40 poly(A) signal: SV40 polyadenylation signal
   2191..2619    -  rep_origin     f1 ori (sequence partly withheld): f1 bacteriophage origin of replication; arrow indicates direction of (+) strand synthesis
   2646..2750    +  promoter       AmpR promoter: bla
   2752..3109    +  promoter       SV40 promoter: SV40 enhancer and early promoter
   3144..3938    +  CDS            NeoR/KanR: aminoglycoside phosphotransferase from Tn5; aph(3')-II (or nptII); confers resistance to neomycin, kanamycin, and G418 (Geneticin®)
   3959..4111    +  CDS            ble (fragment): BLE_KLEPN - Experimental evidence at protein level: Swiss-Prot protein existence level 1. Binding protein with a strong affinity to the bleomycin family of antibiotics. Binds to CL990; an antimitotic-antibiotic compound. From Klebsiella pneumoniae.
   4170..4217    +  polyA_signal   HSV TK poly(A) signal: herpes simplex virus thymidine kinase polyadenylation signal (Cole and Stacy, 1985)
   4308..4324    -  polyA_signal   bGH poly(A) signal (fragment): bovine growth hormone polyadenylation signal
   4546..5134    +  rep_origin     ori: high-copy-number ColE1/pMB1/pBR322/pUC origin of replication
>Addgene plasmid #141132 | pC1-CMV-mito-DAAO | addgene full sequence | sequence record 323598 | Addgene NGS Result
TAGTTATTAATAGTAATCAATTACGGGGTCATTAGTTCATAGCCCATATATGGAGTTCCGCGTTACATAA
CTTACGGTAAATGGCCCGCCTGGCTGACCGCCCAACGACCCCCGCCCATTGACGTCAATAATGACGTATG
TTCCCATAGTAACGCCAATAGGGACTTTCCATTGACGTCAATGGGTGGAGTATTTACGGTAAACTGCCCA
CTTGGCAGTACATCAAGTGTATCATATGCCAAGTACGCCCCCTATTGACGTCAATGACGGTAAATGGCCC
GCCTGGCATTATGCCCAGTACATGACCTTATGGGACTTTCCTACTTGGCAGTACATCTACGTATTAGTCA
TCGCTATTACCATGGTGATGCGGTTTTGGCAGTACATCAATGGGCGTGGATAGCGGTTTGACTCACGGGG
ATTTCCAAGTCTCCACCCCATTGACGTCAATGGGAGTTTGTTTTGGCACCAAAATCAACGGGACTTTCCA
AAATGTCGTAACAACTCCGCCCCATTGACGCAAATGGGCGGTAGGCGTGTACGGTGGGAGGTCTATATAA
GCAGAGCTGGTTTAGTGAACCGTCAGATCCGCTAGCATGTCCGTCCTGACGCCGCTGCTGCTGCGGGGCT
TGACAGGCTCGGCCCGGCGGCTCCCAGTGCCGCGCGCCAAGATCCATTCGTTGGGGGATCTGTCCGTCCT
GACGCCGCTGCTGCTGCGGGGCTTGACAGGCTCGGCCCGGCGGCTCCCAGTGCCGCGCGCCAAGATCCAT
TCGTTGGGGGATCCACCGGTCGCCACC
[1092 nt withheld, positions 798-1889]
AGCGGGGGCGGGCATCATCATCACCACCACCATTGATCTAGATCATAATCAGCCATACCACATTTGTAGA
GGTTTTACTTGCTTTAAAAAACCTCCCACACCTCCCCCTGAACCTGAAACATAAAATGAATGCAATTGTT
GTTGTTAACTTGTTTATTGCAGCTTATAATGGTTACAAATAAAGCAATAGCATCACAAATTTCACAAATA
AAGCATTTTTTTCACTGCATTCTAGTTGTGGTTTGTCCAAACTCATCAATGTATCTTAAGGCGTAAATTG
TAAGCGTTAATATTTTGTTAAAATTCGCGTTAAATTTTTGTTAAATCAGCTCATTTTTTAACCAATAGGC
CGAAATCGGCAAAATCCCTTATAAATCAAAAGAATAGACCGAGATAGGGT
[37 nt withheld, positions 2290-2326]
AAAGAACGTGGACTCCAACGTCAAAGG
[49 nt withheld, positions 2354-2402]
T
[91 nt withheld, positions 2404-2494]
G
[124 nt withheld, positions 2496-2619]
CAGGTGGCACTTTTCGGGGAAATGTGCGCGGAACCCCTATTTGTTTATTTTTCTAAATACATTCAAATAT
GTATCCGCTCATGAGACAATAACCCTGATAAATGCTTCAATAATATTGAAAAAGGAAGAGTCCTGAGGCG
GAAAGAACCAGCTGTGGAATGTGTGTCAGTTAGGGTGTGGAAAGTCCCCAGGCTCCCCAGCAGGCAGAAG
TATGCAAAGCATGCATCTCAATTAGTCAGCAACCAGGTGTGGAAAGTCCCCAGGCTCCCCAGCAGGCAGA
AGTATGCAAAGCATGCATCTCAATTAGTCAGCAACCATAGTCCCGCCCCTAACTCCGCCCATCCCGCCCC
TAACTCCGCCCAGTTCCGCCCATTCTCCGCCCCATGGCTGACTAATTTTTTTTATTTATGCAGAGGCCGA
GGCCGCCTCGGCCTCTGAGCTATTCCAGAAGTAGTGAGGAGGCTTTTTTGGAGGCCTAGGCTTTTGCAAA
GATCGATCAAGAGACAGGATGAGGATCGTTTCGCATGATTGAACAAGATGGATTGCACGCAGGTTCTCCG
GCCGCTTGGGTGGAGAGGCTATTCGGCTATGACTGGGCACAACAGACAATCGGCTGCTCTGATGCCGCCG
TGTTCCGGCTGTCAGCGCAGGGGCGCCCGGTTCTTTTTGTCAAGACCGACCTGTCCGGTGCCCTGAATGA
ACTGCAAGACGAGGCAGCGCGGCTATCGTGGCTGGCCACGACGGGCGTTCCTTGCGCAGCTGTGCTCGAC
GTTGTCACTGAAGCGGGAAGGGACTGGCTGCTATTGGGCGAAGTGCCGGGGCAGGATCTCCTGTCATCTC
ACCTTGCTCCTGCCGAGAAAGTATCCATCATGGCTGATGCAATGCGGCGGCTGCATACGCTTGATCCGGC
TACCTGCCCATTCGACCACCAAGCGAAACATCGCATCGAGCGAGCACGTACTCGGATGGAAGCCGGTCTT
GTCGATCAGGATGATCTGGACGAAGAGCATCAGGGGCTCGCGCCAGCCGAACTGTTCGCCAGGCTCAAGG
CGAGCATGCCCGACGGCGAGGATCTCGTCGTGACCCATGGCGATGCCTGCTTGCCGAATATCATGGTGGA
AAATGGCCGCTTTTCTGGATTCATCGACTGTGGCCGGCTGGGTGTGGCGGACCGCTATCAGGACATAGCG
TTGGCTACCCGTGATATTGCTGAAGAGCTTGGCGGCGAATGGGCTGACCGCTTCCTCGTGCTTTACGGTA
TCGCCGCTCCCGATTCGCAGCGCATCGCCTTCTATCGCCTTCTTGACGAGTTCTTCTGAGCGGGACTCTG
GGGTTCGAAATGACCGACCAAGCGACGCCCAACCTGCCATCACGAGATTTCGATTCCACCGCCGCCTTCT
ATGAAAGGTTGGGCTTCGGAATCGTTTTCCGGGACGCCGGCTGGATGATCCTCCAGCGCGGGGATCTCAT
GCTGGAGTTCTTCGCCCACCCTAGGGGGAGGCTAACTGAAACACGGAAGGAGACAATACCGGAAGGAACC
CGCGCTATGACGGCAATAAAAAGACAGAATAAAACGCACGGTGTTGGGTCGTTTGTTCATAAACGCGGGG
TTCGGTCCCAGGGCTGGCACTCTGTCGATACCCCACCGAGACCCCATTGGGGCCAATACGCCCGCGTTTC
TTCCTTTTCCCCACCCCACCCCCCAAGTTCGGGTGAAGGCCCAGGGCTCGCAGCCAACGTCGGGGCGGCA
GGCCCTGCCATAGCCTCAGGTTACTCATATATACTTTAGATTGATTTAAAACTTCATTTTTAATTTAAAA
GGATCTAGGTGAAGATCCTTTTTGATAATCTCATGACCAAAATCCCTTAACGTGAGTTTTCGTTCCACTG
AGCGTCAGACCCCGTAGAAAAGATCAAAGGATCTTCTTGAGATCCTTTTTTTCTGCGCGTAATCTGCTGC
TTGCAAACAAAAAAACCACCGCTACCAGCGGTGGTTTGTTTGCCGGATCAAGAGCTACCAACTCTTTTTC
CGAAGGTAACTGGCTTCAGCAGAGCGCAGATACCAAATACTGTTCTTCTAGTGTAGCCGTAGTTAGGCCA
CCACTTCAAGAACTCTGTAGCACCGCCTACATACCTCGCTCTGCTAATCCTGTTACCAGTGGCTGCTGCC
AGTGGCGATAAGTCGTGTCTTACCGGGTTGGACTCAAGACGATAGTTACCGGATAAGGCGCAGCGGTCGG
GCTGAACGGGGGGTTCGTGCACACAGCCCAGCTTGGAGCGAACGACCTACACCGAACTGAGATACCTACA
GCGTGAGCTATGAGAAAGCGCCACGCTTCCCGAAGGGAGAAAGGCGGACAGGTATCCGGTAAGCGGCAGG
GTCGGAACAGGAGAGCGCACGAGGGAGCTTCCAGGGGGAAACGCCTGGTATCTTTATAGTCCTGTCGGGT
TTCGCCACCTCTGACTTGAGCGTCGATTTTTGTGATGCTCGTCAGGGGGGCGGAGCCTATGGAAAAACGC
CAGCAACGCGGCCTTTTTACGGTTCCTGGCCTTTTGCTGGCCTTTTGCTCACATGTTCTTTCCTGCGTTA
TCCCCTGATTCTGTGGATAACCGTATTACCGCCATGCAT
